Addgene plasmid #19630: pGC183
Depositing lab: Jane Hubbard. Depositing organization: NYU Grossman School of Medicine. Publication: A "FLP-Out" system for controlled gene expression in Caenorhabditis elegans. Voutev R, Hubbard EJ. Genetics. 2008 Sep;180(1):103-19. doi: 10.1534/genetics.108.090274. PubMed 18723890.
Backbone
  Vector backbone: pGC91
  Vector type: Worm Expression ; FLP/FRT, Destination vector
Growth in bacteria
  Bacterial resistance: Chloramphenicol and Ampicillin, 25 & 100 μg/mL
  Growth temperature: 37°C
  Growth strain: DB3.1
  Growth instructions: DB3.1
  Copy number: High Copy
Gene/Insert
  Gene/Insert name: Gateway(R1-R2)<4xNLS-GFP::let-858(3’)-(Cbr)unc-119(+)<4xNLS-tdimer2(12)::let-858(3’)
  Species: C. elegans (nematode), S. cerevisiae (budding yeast); A. victoria, Discosoma sp.
  Cloning method: Restriction Enzyme
  Sequencing primers: 5′ M13R
Terms and licenses: Academic/Nonprofit Terms; Industry Terms: Not Available to Industry
Depositor comments: Sequence mismatches between Addgene sequence and depositor sequence do not affect function.
How to cite: pGC183 was a gift from Jane Hubbard (Addgene plasmid # 19630 ; http://n2t.net/addgene:19630 ; RRID:Addgene_19630)
