[The description below was written by a language model from this plasmid's Addgene catalogue record and pLannotate feature annotations shown in this document.]
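Description:
pGC183 is a Gateway destination vector for *C. elegans* expression, built on the pGC91 backbone and forming part of a FLP/FRT "FLP-Out" system for controlled gene expression in worms. It replicates in *E. coli* from a high-copy ColE1/pUC-type origin and carries an ampicillin resistance gene on the backbone. The Gateway cassette adds chloramphenicol resistance and the ccdB toxin gene, which is why the plasmid is propagated in the ccdB-tolerant strain DB3.1. The cassette is flanked by attR sites, described in the record as R1-R2, although the automated annotation labels the second site attR3. An LR reaction swaps in an entry-clone fragment at this position. Since the cassette sits upstream of the reporters and no worm promoter is annotated, that fragment is presumably a promoter of choice, though the record does not say so explicitly.

Downstream of the Gateway cassette lie two FRT sites in the same orientation. They enclose a nuclear-localised GFP (4xNLS-GFP) with the let-858 3' region and a *C. briggsae* unc-119(+) gene, which is a standard rescue marker for identifying transgenic animals in an unc-119 mutant background. After the second FRT comes 4xNLS-tdimer2(12), a tandem-dimer orange-red Discosoma fluorescent protein, also followed by a let-858 3' region. Before recombination, the inserted regulatory element drives nuclear GFP, and the let-858 3' end terminates the transcript. When FLP recombinase from yeast is supplied, the FRT-flanked segment is excised and tdimer2(12) is brought under the same control, so cells switch from green to red nuclei. This makes the construct useful as a reporter of FLP activity and for testing spatial or temporal control of expression and marking cells. The depositor notes that sequence mismatches between the repository and depositor sequences do not affect function.
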