Features (pLannotate 1.2.2; 28 found; start..end, strand, type, name):
    237..392     -  CDS            mrpl-49 (fragment): RM49_CAEEL - Protein inferred from homology: Swiss-Prot protein existence level 3. From Caenorhabditis elegans.
    443..474     -  misc_feature   MCS (fragment): pBluescript multiple cloning site
    475..594     +  protein_bind   attR1: mutant version of attR; recombination site for the Gateway® LR reaction LR Clonase™
    624..654     +  promoter       lac UV5 promoter: E. coli lac promoter with an "up" mutation
    678..707     +  promoter       cat promoter (fragment): promoter of the E. coli cat gene encoding chloramphenicol acetyltransferase
    708..1367    +  CDS            CmR: chloramphenicol acetyltransferase; cat; confers resistance to chloramphenicol
   1546..1704    +  CDS            ccdA (fragment): CCDA_ECO57 - Also known as H, letA. Experimental evidence at protein level: Swiss-Prot protein existence level 1. Antitoxin component of a type II toxin-antitoxin (TA) system which inhibits the post-segregational killing (PSK) of plasmid-free cells, also referred to as a plasmid addiction system. Binds to and blocks the activity of CcdB; will also remove bound CcdB protein from the CcdB-GyrA complex by forming a CcdA-CcdB complex, a process termed rejuvenation. Functions as a transcriptional corepressor for the ccdAB operon, repression also requires CcdB (By similarity). From Escherichia coli
   1709..2011    +  CDS            ccdB: CCDB_ECOLI - Also known as G, letB, letD. Experimental evidence at protein level: Swiss-Prot protein existence level 1. Toxic component of a type II toxin-antitoxin (TA) system, functioning in plasmid maintainence. Responsible for the post- segregational killing (PSK) of plasmid-free cells, also referred to as a plasmid addiction system. Half-life of over 2 hours. Cell killing by CcdB is accompanied by filamentation, defects in chromosome and plasmid segregation, defects in cell division, formation of anucleate cells, decreased DNA synthesis and plasmid loss. Interferes with the activity of DN
   2055..2176    -  protein_bind   attR3: mutant version of attR; recombination site for the Gateway® LR reaction LR Clonase™
   2158..2178    -  protein_bind   attB2: mutant version of attB; core recombination site for the Gateway® BP reaction BP Clonase™
   2218..2265    -  protein_bind   FRT: FLP-mediated recombination occurs in the 8-bp core sequence TCTAGAAA (Turan and Bode, 2011). FLP recombinase from the Saccharomyces cerevisiae 2μ plasmid
   2268..2287    -  misc_feature   MCS (fragment): pUC18/19 multiple cloning site
   2466..3326    +  CDS            sg25: sg25 is a basic (constitutively fluorescent) green fluorescent protein published in 1997, derived from Aequorea victoria.
   4643..4660    -  misc_feature   P element 5' end (fragment): No description available
   4771..5613    +  CDS            unc-119: UN119_CAEEL - Experimental evidence at protein level: Swiss-Prot protein existence level 1. Myristoyl-binding protein that acts as a cargo adapter: specifically binds the myristoyl moiety of a subset of N-terminally myristoylated proteins and is required for their localization. Plays a key role in ciliary membrane localization of proteins. Required for the establishment or function of the nervous system. From Caenorhabditis elegans.
   5904..5927    -  misc_feature   MCS (fragment): pUC18/19 multiple cloning site
   5975..6022    -  protein_bind   FRT: FLP-mediated recombination occurs in the 8-bp core sequence TCTAGAAA (Turan and Bode, 2011). FLP recombinase from the Saccharomyces cerevisiae 2μ plasmid
   6025..6044    -  misc_feature   MCS (fragment): pUC18/19 multiple cloning site
   6229..7620    +  CDS            tdimer2(12): tdimer2(12) is a basic (constitutively fluorescent) orange fluorescent protein published in 2002, derived from Discosoma sp.. It has low acid sensitivity.
   8103..8138    +  CDS            rop (fragment): Rop protein, which maintains plasmids at low copy number; rop
   8240..8339    +  misc_feature   bom (fragment): basis of mobility region from pBR322
   8437..8541    +  promoter       AmpR promoter: bla
   8542..9402    +  CDS            AmpR: β-lactamase; bla; confers resistance to ampicillin, carbenicillin, and related antibiotics
   9573..10161   +  rep_origin     ori: high-copy-number ColE1/pMB1/pBR322/pUC origin of replication
  10344..10436   +  CDS            lacI (fragment): lac repressor; lacI; The lac repressor binds to the lac operator to inhibit transcription in E. coli. This inhibition can be relieved by adding lactose or isopropyl-β-D-thiogalactopyranoside (IPTG).
  10449..10470   +  protein_bind   CAP binding site: CAP binding activates transcription in the presence of cAMP. E. coli catabolite activator protein
  10485..10515   +  promoter       lac promoter: promoter for the E. coli lac operon
  10519..10541   +  protein_bind   lac operator (fragment): The lac repressor binds to the lac operator to inhibit transcription in E. coli. This inhibition can be relieved by adding lactose or isopropyl-β-D-thiogalactopyranoside (IPTG). lac repressor encoded by lacI
>Addgene plasmid #19630 | pGC183 | depositor full sequence | sequence record 9262 | Author sequence
AAGCTTGGGCTGCAGTTTGTGCAACAAATTGAGGAAGGCATTCTAGAGAAGAATTTCGGCATTTCGCAAT
GATACAAAATGAAGAGAATAAGGAAATGACGGTGAAATAACCGGTTTGAAGGTAAAAATGATAAAGTAGA
CAATTGAATTTTTCTAGTTCATTCTCCAACAATAAATTCACAACAAAACAAATCTGCCTAGATAAAAAAC
TAAAAGATATATCAAGAATACATCTAGAATCCTTTGCTGTAGAAGAATTGCTCAATAAGAACACGTGGAG
CTCCTTTAATTTTGATACGACCTTTCAACTCATCGACGTGACTGGCGATCGAATGTCCAAGATGTTCTTC
AAGATAGGAGCGGAGATCATTTTCGCAAGCCTGAAAGATATTTATGTTGATTCAGGATTTAATAATGTTC
CCAACTTACAAAAATGTCTCCGTCGAGGTCGACGGTATCGATAAGCTTGATATCACAAGTTTGTACAAAA
AAGCTGAACGAGAAACGTAAAATGATATAAATATCAATATATTAAATTAGATTTTGCATAAAAAACAGAC
TACATAATACTGTAAAACACAACATATCCAGTCATATTGGCGGCCGCATTAGGCACCCCAGGCTTTACAC
TTTATGCTTCCGGCTCGTATAATGTGTGGATTTTGAGTTAGGATCCGTCGAGATTTTCAGGAGCTAAGGA
AGCTAAAATGGAGAAAAAAATCACTGGATATACCACCGTTGATATATCCCAATGGCATCGTAAAGAACAT
TTTGAGGCATTTCAGTCAGTTGCTCAATGTACCTATAACCAGACCGTTCAGCTGGATATTACGGCCTTTT
TAAAGACCGTAAAGAAAAATAAGCACAAGTTTTATCCGGCCTTTATTCACATTCTTGCCCGCCTGATGAA
TGCTCATCCGGAATTCCGTATGGCAATGAAAGACGGTGAGCTGGTGATATGGGATAGTGTTCACCCTTGT
TACACCGTTTTCCATGAGCAAACTGAAACGTTTTCATCGCTCTGGAGTGAATACCACGACGATTTCCGGC
AGTTTCTACACATATATTCGCAAGATGTGGCGTGTTACGGTGAAAACCTGGCCTATTTCCCTAAAGGGTT
TATTGAGAATATGTTTTTCGTCTCAGCCAATCCCTGGGTGAGTTTCACCAGTTTTGATTTAAACGTGGCC
AATATGGACAACTTCTTCGCCCCCGTTTTCACCATGGGCAAATATTATACGCAAGGCGACAAGGTGCTGA
TGCCGCTGGCGATTCAGGTTCATCATGCCGTTTGTGATGGCTTCCATGTCGGCAGAATGCTTAATGAATT
ACAACAGTACTGCGATGAGTGGCAGGGCGGGGCGTAAACGCGTGGATCCGGCTTACTAAAAGCCAGATAA
CAGTATGCGTATTTGCGCGCTGATTTTTGCGGTATAAGAATATATACTGATATGTATACCCGAAGTATGT
CAAAAAGAGGTATGCTATGAAGCAGCGTATTACAGTGACAGTTGACAGCGACAGCTATCAGTTGCTCAAG
GCATATATGATGTCAATATCTCCGGTCTGGTAAGCACAACCATGCAGAATGAAGCCCGTCGTCTGCGTGC
CGAACGCTGGAAAGCGGAAAATCAGGAAGGGATGGCTGAGGTCGCCCGGTTTATTGAAATGAACGGCTCT
TTTGCTGACGAGAACAGGGGCTGGTGAAATGCAGTTTAAGGTTTACACCTATAAAAGAGAGAGCCGTTAT
CGTCTGTTTGTGGATGTACAGAGTGATATTATTGACACGCCCGGGCGACGGATGGTGATCCCCCTGGCCA
GTGCACGTCTGCTGTCAGATAAAGTCTCCCGTGAACTTTACCCGGTGGTGCATATCGGGGATGAAAGCTG
GCGCATGATGACCACCGATATGGCCAGTGTGCCGGTCTCCGTTATCGGGGAAGAAGTGGCTGATCTCAGC
CACCGCGAAAATGACATCAAAAACGCCATTAACCTGATGTTCTGGGGAATATAAATGTCAGGCTCCCTTA
TACACAGCCAGTCTGCAGGTCGACCATAGTGACTGGATATGTTGTGTTTTACAGCATTATGTAGTCTGTT
TTTTATGCAAAATCTAATTTAATATATTGATATTTATATCATTTTACGTTTCTCGTTCAGCTTTCTTGTA
CAAAGTGGTGATATCAGATCCACTAGTTCTAGCTTCAAAAGCGCTCTGAAGTTCCTATACTTTCTAGAGA
ATAGGAACTTCGGAATAGGAACTTCAAGATCCCCGGGTACCGAGCTCAGAAAAAATGACTGCTCCAAAGA
AGAAGCGTAAGGTACCGGCAGAAAAAATGACTGCTCCAAAGAAGAAGCGTAAGGTACCGGCAGAAAAAAT
GACTGCTCCAAAGAAGAAGCGTAAGGTACCGGCAGAAAAAATGACTGCTCCAAAGAAGAAGCGTAAGGTA
CCGGTAGAAAAAATGAGTAAAGGAGAAGAACTTTTCACTGGAGTTGTCCCAATTCTTGTTGAATTAGATG
GTGATGTTAATGGGCACAAATTTTCTGTCAGTGGAGAGGGTGAAGGTGATGCAACATACGGAAAACTTAC
CCTTAAATTTATTTGCACTACTGGAAAACTACCTGTTCCATGGGTAAGTTTAAACATATATATACTAACT
AACCCTGATTATTTAAATTTTCAGCCAACACTTGTCACTACTTTCTGTTATGGTGTTCAATGCTTCTCGA
GATACCCAGATCATATGAAACGGCATGACTTTTTCAAGAGTGCCATGCCCGAAGGTTATGTACAGGAAAG
AACTATATTTTTCAAAGATGACGGGAACTACAAGACACGTAAGTTTAAACAGTTCGGTACTAACTAACCA
TACATATTTAAATTTTCAGGTGCTGAAGTCAAGTTTGAAGGTGATACCCTTGTTAATAGAATCGAGTTAA
AAGGTATTGATTTTAAAGAAGATGGAAACATTCTTGGACACAAATTGGAATACAACTATAACTCACACAA
TGTATACATCATGGCAGACAAACAAAAGAATGGAATCAAAGTTGTAAGTTTAAACATGATTTTACTAACT
AACTAATCTGATTTAAATTTTCAGAACTTCAAAATTAGACACAACATTGAAGATGGAAGCGTTCAACTAG
CAGACCATTATCAACAAAATACTCCAATTGGCGATGGCCCTGTCCTTTTACCAGACAACCATTACCTGTC
CACACAATCTGCCCTTTCGAAAGATCCCAACGAAAAGAGAGACCACATGGTCCTTCTTGAGTTTGTAACA
GCTGCTGGGATTACACATGGCATGGACGAACTATACAAAAGCCCACAAGCTTTGGAATTCGCTAGCCGGC
CATACAAGTAATCCGGATGATCGACGCCAACGTCGTTGAATTTTCAAATTTTAAATACTGAATATTTGTT
TTTTTTCCTATTATTTATTTATTCTCTTTGTGTTTTTTTTCTTGCTTTCTAAAAAATTAATTCAATCCAA
ATCTAAACATGAGCGGTTTTTTTTCTCTTTCCGTCTCCCAATTCGTATTCCGCTCCTCTCATCTGAACAC
AATGTGCAAGTTTATTTATCTTCTCGCTTTCATTTCATTAGGACGTGGGGGGAATTGGTGGAAGGGGGAA
ACACACAAAAGGATGATGGAAATGAAATAAGGACACACAATATGCAACAACATTCAATTCAGAAATATGG
AGGAAGGTTTAAAAGAAAACATAAAAATATATAGAGGAGGAAGGAAAACTAGTCTAGAATCCTATGCTTG
CACTTTGAGCCAATTTATCCAAGTCCTTGTAAAAAGTATTCGAAAATTGTTAACGGATAAAATGTTTATT
ATAATATCAAAAACAATTTGTCAGTTGACCACTTTTTGATATATTTGACAGAAACCGGGATGAATTGGCT
CAAAGTTAGGGCGCCCTTCTATTACAGGGTTTCTGATAACAAACCGGTTATTAACTCCCAACAAGGGATG
ATTTCAATTCATCATGCTCAAATTGACCCAAATTAAGTTACATGACAAATTCATCGCCCTTTTCAACTCT
TCTTGGCTCATCATCTGTTATTCTGTTCCTATTCTGTCTGCACCCTATACCCCTTTGCATACTCTCTCGT
CATTCCTTTCTTGGATAGTGTCTTCTTCTCCCCAGCTCTGCTACTTCTATGACTTGCGCCCGCTGCTTTT
CCGCTCGTTCCTCTCCTCTCTGACGTCTTCTTCTGCTTCTTTTCTCCTTCCTTTTTCCCTTCTCAATCTT
CCTCTTTTTCCCATTTCTGTCAATCATTCGAAGAAGAAGAAGAAGAAGACCCTCATTCATTTCATTTTTT
TTTCTGTCGGTGTGTGCTGCTCGGTTAAGAGTGAGCTCTCTATTCCACGTCTTCTTCTTTTTCTTCTTCG
ATTCGAATCAATCACTCCACCAAAACGCATTCGTTTTTGGGATTCACCCCGCGGTTCGCAACAGGTTTCT
TTTTCAAATTATTAGCGTTATAAATAGAAAAATGGTGGAGTTTCAATAAAAATGATAATTTACAAAGTGT
ATTTTGATTACATGTACTCAAAAAGGTTGAAATTTTTCATACCAGTTTTCCGGAAATCCATCTGATATCA
TTATCGTATTTTTCTTTTTAAAAATGTTTTCAAAAAAAAACAAAATATAGCTGGTTATTTGGCACCCTCT
AATTACCATTTTCCTGTCACACCACACTCTTTTCCTTCTTCCACTTCTTTCCGTTTTCAGCCGCTTCCAA
CCAAACCGATATGAAAGCCGAGCAACAACAATCGATTCCACCCGGCTCGGCGACCTTCCCGTCGCAGGTG
AGACTCAGAAAACTAGAGAAACCGCTCAACTAACTCTTGATATCCGATTTCATTCTTTTCTCTTTTCTTT
TTGTTGAACTTTTCCATATTTCCAGATGCCACGGCCACCACCAAGCACCGAACAAGGAATCACAACGGAA
TCGGAGCTTGCGAAGAAAGCTCAAATCACTCCGAACGACGTTTTAGCACTTCCGGGAATCACTCAAGGTA
TCTTGCTCCCTTTGGATTTCAGTTTAAAACATAAATTTAGGATTCTTATGCTCCCCATCTGCGAACATCT
ATAACATCGAGTTCACCAAGTTCCAAATCCGTGATCTGGACACTGAGCAAGTGCTTTTCGAGATCGCCAA
ACCGGAGAACGATCAGGAGAATGATGAGTCGCCACAGGAGTCGGCAAGATACGTGCGTTATAGATTTGCT
CCAAACTTTTTGAAACTCAAAACGGTCGGAGCAACTGTGGAATTCAAAGTAGGAGACATCCCAATCCATC
ATTTCCGAATGATCGAACGTCACTTCTTCAAAGATCGCCTTCTGAAGTGTTTTGACTTTGAATTCGGATT
CTGTATTCCGAATTCACGAAACAACTGTGAACATATCTATGAGTTCCCTCAACTCTCTCAACAACTCAGT
GAGTCATTATTCTAAAAAGTACAATTCAAAAGACTAATCTCTTTTTCAGTGGACGACATGATCAACAATC
CAAACGAGACTCGTTCTGACAGCTTCTATTTCGTCGATAACAAACTCGTCATGCACAACAAAGCCGACTA
CTCATATGATGCATAAATATTTAATACAAAAATGTTCTGGATAATTATTCTGTCGAATAGAAAAAAAACT
CCAAATGTGATTAAATTCCAATAATTCCTGTCTAGTTTGTTCCTTCCCCTTCCCCTTCTCATGTTCAATG
CATTCCTAAGCTTTTCAGTTCCCCCCTTGTTTCTATATTTTTTCGCTGTCCTGTCACACTCGCTAAAAAC
ACTAATCACACGGAAATCTGTTTTCAATAAAAACTCCAACTTTAACTCATTTTCAATTTCAACTGAAAGA
TTTTTTCATTAGAGAATGTCTAGGCATGCCTGCAGGTCGACTCTAGACCGCGGTTTTGGCGCGGATCCAC
TAGTTCTAGCTTCAAAAGCGCTCTGAAGTTCCTATACTTTCTAGAGAATAGGAACTTCGGAATAGGAACT
TCAAGATCCCCGGGTACCGAGCTCAGAAAAAATGACTGCTCCAAAGAAGAAGCGTAAGGTACCGGCAGAA
AAAATGACTGCTCCAAAGAAGAAGCGTAAGGTACCGGCAGAAAAAATGACTGCTCCAAAGAAGAAGCGTA
AGGTACCGGCAGAAAAAATGACTGCTCCAAAGAAGAAGCGTAAGGTACCGGTAGACGATAAGGATCCGAT
GGTGGCCTCCTCCGAGGACGTCATCAAAGAGTTCATGCGCTTCAAGGTGCGCATGGAGGGCTCCGTGAAC
GGCCACGAGTTCGAGATCGAGGGCGAGGGCGAGGGCCGCCCCTACGAGGGCACCCAGACCGCCAAGCTGA
AGGTGACCAAGGGCGGCCCCCTGCCCTTCGCCTGGGACATCCTGTCCCCCCAGTTCCAGTACGGCTCCAA
GGCGTACGTGAAGCACCCCGCCGACATCCCCGACTACAAGAAGCTGTCCTTCCCCGAGGGCTTCAAGTGG
GAGCGCGTGATGAACTTCGAGGACGGCGGCGTGGTGACCGTGACCCAGGACTCCTCCCTGCAGGACGGCA
CGCTGATCTACAAGGTGAAGTTCCGCGGCACCAACTTCCCCCCCGACGGCCCCGTAATGCAGAAGAAGAC
CATGGGCTGGGAGGCCTCCACCGAGCGCCTGTACCCCCGCGACGGCGTGCTGAAGGGCGAGATCCACCAG
GCCCTGAAGCTGAAGGACGGCGGCCACTACCTGGTGGAGTTCAAGACCATCTACATGGCCAAGAAGCCCG
TGCAGCTGCCCGGCTACTACTACGTGGACACCAAGCTGGACATCACCTCCCACAACGAGGACTACACCAT
CGTGGAACAGTACGAGCGCTCCGAGGGCCGCCACCACCTGTTCCTGGGGCATGGCACCGGCAGCACCGGC
AGCGGCAGCTCCGGCACCGCCTCCTCCGAGGACGTCATCAAAGAGTTCATGCGCTTCAAGGTGCGCATGG
AGGGCTCCGTGAACGGCCACGAGTTCGAGATCGAGGGCGAGGGCGAGGGCCGCCCCTACGAGGGCACCCA
GACCGCCAAGCTGAAGGTGACCAAGGGCGGCCCCCTGCCCTTCGCCTGGGACATCCTGTCCCCCCAGTTC
CAGTACGGCTCCAAGGCGTACGTGAAGCACCCCGCCGACATCCCCGACTACAAGAAGCTGTCCTTCCCCG
AGGGCTTCAAGTGGGAGCGCGTGATGAACTTCGAGGACGGCGGCGTGGTGACCGTGACCCAGGACTCCTC
CCTGCAGGACGGCACGCTGATCTACAAGGTGAAGTTCCGCGGCACCAACTTCCCCCCCGACGGCCCCGTA
ATGCAGAAGAAGACCATGGGCTGGGAGGCCTCCACCGAGCGCCTGTACCCCCGCGACGGCGTGCTGAAGG
GCGAGATCCACCAGGCCCTGAAGCTGAAGGACGGCGGCCACTACCTGGTGGAGTTCAAGACCATCTACAT
GGCCAAGAAGCCCGTGCAGCTGCCCGGCTACTACTACGTGGACACCAAGCTGGACATCACCTCCCACAAC
GAGGACTACACCATCGTGGAACAGTACGAGCGCTCCGAGGGCCGCCACCACCTGTTCCTGTAGGAATTCG
CTAGCCGGCCATACAAGTAATCCGGATGATCGACGCCAACGTCGTTGAATTTTCAAATTTTAAATACTGA
ATATTTGTTTTTTTTCCTATTATTTATTTATTCTCTTTGTGTTTTTTTTCTTGCTTTCTAAAAAATTAAT
TCAATCCAAATCTAAACATGAGCGGTTTTTTTTCTCTTTCCGTCTCCCAATTCGTATTCCGCTCCTCTCA
TCTGAACACAATGTGCAAGTTTATTTATCTTCTCGCTTTCATTTCATTAGGACGTGGGGGGAATTGGTGG
AAGGGGGAAACACACAAAAGGATGATGGAAATGAAATAAGGACACACAATATGCAACAACATTCAATTCA
GAAATATGGAGGAAGGTTTAAAAGAAAACATAAAAATATATAGAGGAGGAAGGAAAACTAGTAAAAAATA
AGCAAAGAAATTAGGCGAACGATGAGAATTGTCCTCGCTTGGGCCCTTTCGTCTCGCGCGTTTCGGTGAT
GACGGTGAAAACCTCTGACACATGCAGCTCCCGGAGACGGTCACAGCTTGTCTGTAAGCGGATGCCGGGA
GCAGACAAGCCCGTCAGGGCGCGTCAGCGGGTGTTGGCGGGTGTCGGGGCTGGCTTAACTATGCGGCATC
AGAGCAGATTGTACTGAGAGTGCACCATATGCGGTGTGAAATACCGCACAGATGCGTAAGGAGAAAATAC
CGCATCAGGCGGCCTTAAGGGCCTCGTGATACGCCTATTTTTATAGGTTAATGTCATGATAATAATGGTT
TCTTAGACGTCAGGTGGCACTTTTCGGGGAAATGTGCGCGGAACCCCTATTTGTTTATTTTTCTAAATAC
ATTCAAATATGTATCCGCTCATGAGACAATAACCCTGATAAATGCTTCAATAATATTGAAAAAGGAAGAG
TATGAGTATTCAACATTTCCGTGTCGCCCTTATTCCCTTTTTTGCGGCATTTTGCCTTCCTGTTTTTGCT
CACCCAGAAACGCTGGTGAAAGTAAAAGATGCTGAAGATCAGTTGGGTGCACGAGTGGGTTACATCGAAC
TGGATCTCAACAGCGGTAAGATCCTTGAGAGTTTTCGCCCCGAAGAACGTTTTCCAATGATGAGCACTTT
TAAAGTTCTGCTATGTGGCGCGGTATTATCCCGTATTGACGCCGGGCAAGAGCAACTCGGTCGCCGCATA
CACTATTCTCAGAATGACTTGGTTGAGTACTCACCAGTCACAGAAAAGCATCTTACGGATGGCATGACAG
TAAGAGAATTATGCAGTGCTGCCATAACCATGAGTGATAACACTGCGGCCAACTTACTTCTGACAACGAT
CGGAGGACCGAAGGAGCTAACCGCTTTTTTGCACAACATGGGGGATCATGTAACTCGCCTTGATCGTTGG
GAACCGGAGCTGAATGAAGCCATACCAAACGACGAGCGTGACACCACGATGCCTGTAGCAATGGCAACAA
CGTTGCGCAAACTATTAACTGGCGAACTACTTACTCTAGCTTCCCGGCAACAATTAATAGACTGGATGGA
GGCGGATAAAGTTGCAGGACCACTTCTGCGCTCGGCCCTTCCGGCTGGCTGGTTTATTGCTGATAAATCT
GGAGCCGGTGAGCGTGGGTCTCGCGGTATCATTGCAGCACTGGGGCCAGATGGTAAGCCCTCCCGTATCG
TAGTTATCTACACGACGGGGAGTCAGGCAACTATGGATGAACGAAATAGACAGATCGCTGAGATAGGTGC
CTCACTGATTAAGCATTGGTAACTGTCAGACCAAGTTTACTCATATATACTTTAGATTGATTTAAAACTT
CATTTTTAATTTAAAAGGATCTAGGTGAAGATCCTTTTTGATAATCTCATGACCAAAATCCCTTAACGTG
AGTTTTCGTTCCACTGAGCGTCAGACCCCGTAGAAAAGATCAAAGGATCTTCTTGAGATCCTTTTTTTCT
GCGCGTAATCTGCTGCTTGCAAACAAAAAAACCACCGCTACCAGCGGTGGTTTGTTTGCCGGATCAAGAG
CTACCAACTCTTTTTCCGAAGGTAACTGGCTTCAGCAGAGCGCAGATACCAAATACTGTCCTTCTAGTGT
AGCCGTAGTTAGGCCACCACTTCAAGAACTCTGTAGCACCGCCTACATACCTCGCTCTGCTAATCCTGTT
ACCAGTGGCTGCTGCCAGTGGCGATAAGTCGTGTCTTACCGGGTTGGACTCAAGACGATAGTTACCGGAT
AAGGCGCAGCGGTCGGGCTGAACGGGGGGTTCGTGCACACAGCCCAGCTTGGAGCGAACGACCTACACCG
AACTGAGATACCTACAGCGTGAGCATTGAGAAAGCGCCACGCTTCCCGAAGGGAGAAAGGCGGACAGGTA
TCCGGTAAGCGGCAGGGTCGGAACAGGAGAGCGCACGAGGGAGCTTCCAGGGGGAAACGCCTGGTATCTT
TATAGTCCTGTCGGGTTTCGCCACCTCTGACTTGAGCGTCGATTTTTGTGATGCTCGTCAGGGGGGCGGA
GCCTATGGAAAAACGCCAGCAACGCGGCCTTTTTACGGTTCCTGGCCTTTTGCTGGCCTTTTGCTCACAT
GTTCTTTCCTGCGTTATCCCCTGATTCTGTGGATAACCGTATTACCGCCTTTGAGTGAGCTGATACCGCT
CGCCGCAGCCGAACGACCGAGCGCAGCGAGTCAGTGAGCGAGGAAGCGGAAGAGCGCCCAATACGCAAAC
CGCCTCTCCCCGCGCGTTGGCCGATTCATTAATGCAGCTGGCACGACAGGTTTCCCGACTGGAAAGCGGG
CAGTGAGCGCAACGCAATTAATGTGAGTTAGCTCACTCATTAGGCACCCCAGGCTTTACACTTTATGCTT
CCGGCTCGTATGTTGTGTGGAATTGTGAGCGGATAACAATTTCACACAGGAAACAGCTATGACCATGATT
ACGCCAAGCTGTAAGTTTAAACATGATCTTACTAACTAACTATTCTCATTTAAATTTTCAGAGCTTAAAA
ATGGCTGAAATCACTCACAACGATGGATACGCTAACAACTTGGAAATGAAAT
