>Addgene plasmid #19630 | pGC183 | addgene partial sequence | sequence record 25455 | 19630 with GFP-R
CTTCTCCTTTACTCATTTTTTCTACCGGTACCTTACGCTTCTTCTTTGGAGCAGTCATTTTTTCTGCCGG
TACCTTACGCTTCTTCTTTGGAGCAGTCATTTTTTCTGCCGGTACCTTACGCTTCTTCTTTGGAGCAGTC
ATTTTTTCTGCCGGTACCTTACGCTTCTTCTTTGGAGCAGTCATTTTTTCTGAGCTCGGTACCCGGGGAT
CTTGAAGTTCCTATTCCGAAGTTCCTATTCTCTAGAAAGTATAGGAACTTCAGAGCGCTTTTGAAGCTAG
AACTAGTGGATCTGATATCACCACTTTGTACAAGAAAGCTGAACGAGAAACGTAAAATGATATAAATATC
AATATATTAAATTAGATTTTGCATAAAAAACAGACTACATAATACTGTAAAACACAACATATCCAGTCAC
TATGGTCGACCTGCAGACTGGCTGTGTATAAGGGAGCCTGACATTTATATTCCCCAGAACATCAGGTTAA
TGGCGTTTTTGATGTCATTTTCGCGGTGGCTGAGATCAGCCACTTCTTCCCCGATAACGGAGACCGGCAC
ACTGGCCATATCGGTGGTCATCATGCGCCAGCTTTCATCCCCGATATGCACCACCGGGTAAAGTTCACGG
GAGACTTTATCTGACACCAGACGTG
